Addgene plasmid #214621: pGL4_10xUAS-CMVmin-BC0383-luc2
Purpose: barcoded assay, UAS sensor for split TEV assays
Depositing lab: Michael Wehr. Depositing organization: Systasy Bioscience GmbH. Publication: Protocol for identifying properties of ERBB receptor antagonists using the barcoded ERBBprofiler assay. Popovic L, Rossner MJ, Wehr MC. STAR Protoc. 2024 Apr 16;5(2):102987. doi: 10.1016/j.xpro.2024.102987. PubMed 38635397.
Backbone
  Vector backbone: pGL4
  Vector type: Mammalian Expression, Luciferase
Growth in bacteria
  Bacterial resistance: Ampicillin, 100 μg/mL
  Growth temperature: 37°C
  Growth strain: DH5alpha
  Copy number: High Copy
Gene/Insert
  Gene/Insert name: 10x clustered UAS element with barcode 0383
  Species: Synthetic
  Cloning method: Gateway Cloning
Terms and licenses: Academic/Nonprofit Terms; Industry Terms: Not Available to Industry
How to cite: pGL4_10xUAS-CMVmin-BC0383-luc2 was a gift from Michael Wehr (Addgene plasmid # 214621 ; http://n2t.net/addgene:214621 ; RRID:Addgene_214621)
