[The description below was written by a language model from this plasmid's Addgene catalogue record and pLannotate feature annotations shown in this document.]
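Description:
pGL4_10xUAS-CMVmin-BC0383-luc2 is a mammalian luciferase reporter plasmid built on a pGL4 backbone and assembled by Gateway cloning. It is propagated in E. coli at high copy from a ColE1/pUC-type origin with ampicillin selection (AmpR). It also carries an SV40 enhancer/early promoter driving a hygromycin B phosphotransferase gene followed by a synthetic poly(A) signal, which would permit selection of stably transfected mammalian cells. A synthetic poly(A) signal and an RNA polymerase II pause site lie upstream of the reporter cassette, a typical pGL4 arrangement that limits read-through transcription from the backbone.

The payload is a synthetic sensor in which a cluster of Gal4-binding UAS sites (ten according to the catalogue entry; the annotation picks up four fragment matches) sits between attB1 and attB4 sites. It is followed by a minimal CMV promoter, which has little activity on its own. Between attB3 and attB2 lies a short segment flanked by outward-to-inward facing T3 and T7 promoter sequences. This is presumably where the unique barcode 0383 resides, although the barcode itself is not annotated. Downstream is the firefly luc2 coding sequence, followed by hCL1 and hPEST degradation sequences that shorten reporter half-life and sharpen temporal response, and then an SV40 poly(A) signal.

The record states that the plasmid serves as a UAS sensor in barcoded split TEV assays. In such assays, a Gal4-containing transcription factor released by reconstituted TEV protease would bind the UAS cluster and drive transcription. The output can then be read as luciferase activity or, presumably, as the abundance of the transcribed barcode in multiplexed assays such as ERBB receptor antagonist profiling.
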