Features (pLannotate 1.2.2; 25 found; start..end, strand, type, name):
     47..71      +  protein_bind   attB1: mutant version of attB; recombination site for the Gateway® BP reaction BP Clonase™
    101..119     +  protein_bind   5X UAS (fragment): five tandem copies of the "ScaI site" 17-mer CGGAGTACTGTCCTCCG, an upstream activating sequence (UAS) that efficiently binds yeast Gal4 (Webster et al., 1988; Pfeiffer et al., 2010) GAL4
    187..204     +  protein_bind   5X UAS (fragment): five tandem copies of the "ScaI site" 17-mer CGGAGTACTGTCCTCCG, an upstream activating sequence (UAS) that efficiently binds yeast Gal4 (Webster et al., 1988; Pfeiffer et al., 2010) GAL4
    235..253     +  protein_bind   5X UAS (fragment): five tandem copies of the "ScaI site" 17-mer CGGAGTACTGTCCTCCG, an upstream activating sequence (UAS) that efficiently binds yeast Gal4 (Webster et al., 1988; Pfeiffer et al., 2010) GAL4
    321..338     +  protein_bind   5X UAS (fragment): five tandem copies of the "ScaI site" 17-mer CGGAGTACTGTCCTCCG, an upstream activating sequence (UAS) that efficiently binds yeast Gal4 (Webster et al., 1988; Pfeiffer et al., 2010) GAL4
    358..378     -  protein_bind   attB4: mutant version of attB; core recombination site for the Gateway® BP reaction BP Clonase™
    394..431     +  promoter       minimal CMV promoter: human cytomegalovirus (CMV) immediate early promoter
    514..534     +  protein_bind   attB3: mutant version of attB; core recombination site for the Gateway® BP reaction BP Clonase™
    561..579     +  promoter       T3 promoter: promoter for bacteriophage T3 RNA polymerase
    643..661     -  promoter       T7 promoter: promoter for bacteriophage T7 RNA polymerase
    688..708     -  protein_bind   attB2: mutant version of attB; core recombination site for the Gateway® BP reaction BP Clonase™
    773..2425    +  CDS            luciferase: firefly luciferase synthetic luc2 version of the luciferase gene
   2429..2476    +  CDS            hCL1: non-ORF yeast peptide conferring ubiquitin-dependent degradation human codon-optimized
   2483..2599    +  CDS            hPEST: PEST degradation sequence from mouse ornithine decarboxylase human codon-optimized
   2648..2769    -  polyA_signal   SV40 poly(A) signal: SV40 polyadenylation signal
   2795..2926    -  CDS            LT_SV40 (fragment): Experimental evidence at protein level: Swiss-Prot protein existence level 1. Isoform 17kT antigen targets host RBL2 for degradation and promotes cell proliferation. Transactivates host cyclin A promoter through its J domain. From Simian virus 40 (SV40).
   2963..3320    +  promoter       SV40 promoter: SV40 enhancer and early promoter
   3351..4388    +  CDS            HygR: hygromycin B phosphotransferase confers resistance to hygromycin
   4412..4460    +  polyA_signal   poly(A) signal: synthetic polyadenylation signal
   4476..4607    +  CDS            TcR (fragment): tetracycline efflux protein; tet; confers resistance to tetracycline
   4787..5375    -  rep_origin     ori: high-copy-number ColE1/pMB1/pBR322/pUC origin of replication
   5575..6435    -  CDS            AmpR: β-lactamase confers resistance to ampicillin, carbenicillin, and related antibiotics
   6436..6477    -  promoter       AmpR promoter (fragment): bla
   6540..6588    +  polyA_signal   poly(A) signal: synthetic polyadenylation signal
   6602..6693    +  misc_feature   pause site: RNA polymerase II transcriptional pause signal from the human α2 globin gene
>Addgene plasmid #214621 | pGL4_10xUAS-CMVmin-BC0383-luc2 | addgene full sequence | sequence record 426597 | Addgene NGS Result
GGCCTAACTGGCCGGTACCTGAGCTCGCTAGCCTCGAGGATATCAAACAAGTTTGTACAAAAAAGCAGGC
TCCCTAACTGGCCGGTACCGAGTTTCTAGACGGAGTACTGTCCTCCGAGCGGAGTACTGTCCTCCGACTC
GAGCGGAGTACTGTCCTCCGATCGGAGTACTGTCCTCCGCGAATTCCGGAGTACTGTCCTCCGAAGACGC
TAGTGCCGGTACCGAGTTTCTAGACGGAGTACTGTCCTCCGAGCGGAGTACTGTCCTCCGACTCGAGCGG
AGTACTGTCCTCCGATCGGAGTACTGTCCTCCGCGAATTCCGGAGTACTGTCCTCCGAAGACGCTAGCGG
GGGGCTACAACTTTTCTATACAAAGTTGCGGTACCCGGGTCGAGTAGGCGTGTACGGTGGGAGGCCTATA
TAAGCAGAGCTCGTTTAGTGAACCGTCAGATCGCCTGGAGACGCCATCCACGCTGTTTTGACCTCCATAG
AAGACACCGGGACCGATCCAGCCCAACTTTGTATAATAAAGTTGAGCTAGTTGCTAAGTCTGCCGAGTAG
AATTAACCCTCACTAAAGGGTAGGTGACACTATTACTATCATACTCTTTCTTTAGAGCCTGACTTTTCTA
TTACACATATCACCTATAGTGAGTCGTATTAGTAGACGCGAGTCAATGCATGTACGACAGCTTTCTTGTA
CAAAGTGGTTCGATATCAAGATCTGGCCTCGGCGGCCAAGCTTGGCAATCCGGTACTGTTGGTAAAGCCA
CCATGGAAGATGCCAAAAACATTAAGAAGGGCCCAGCGCCATTCTACCCACTCGAAGACGGGACCGCCGG
CGAGCAGCTGCACAAAGCCATGAAGCGCTACGCCCTGGTGCCCGGCACCATCGCCTTTACCGACGCACAT
ATCGAGGTGGACATTACCTACGCCGAGTACTTCGAGATGAGCGTTCGGCTGGCAGAAGCTATGAAGCGCT
ATGGGCTGAATACAAACCATCGGATCGTGGTGTGCAGCGAGAATAGCTTGCAGTTCTTCATGCCCGTGTT
GGGTGCCCTGTTCATCGGTGTGGCTGTGGCCCCAGCTAACGACATCTACAACGAGCGCGAGCTGCTGAAC
AGCATGGGCATCAGCCAGCCCACCGTCGTATTCGTGAGCAAGAAAGGGCTGCAAAAGATCCTCAACGTGC
AAAAGAAGCTACCGATCATACAAAAGATCATCATCATGGATAGCAAGACCGACTACCAGGGCTTCCAAAG
CATGTACACCTTCGTGACTTCCCATTTGCCACCCGGCTTCAACGAGTACGACTTCGTGCCCGAGAGCTTC
GACCGGGACAAAACCATCGCCCTGATCATGAACAGTAGTGGCAGTACCGGATTGCCCAAGGGCGTAGCCC
TACCGCACCGCACCGCTTGTGTCCGATTCAGTCATGCCCGCGACCCCATCTTCGGCAACCAGATCATCCC
CGACACCGCTATCCTCAGCGTGGTGCCATTTCACCACGGCTTCGGCATGTTCACCACGCTGGGCTACTTG
ATCTGCGGCTTTCGGGTCGTGCTCATGTACCGCTTCGAGGAGGAGCTATTCTTGCGCAGCTTGCAAGACT
ATAAGATTCAATCTGCCCTGCTGGTGCCCACACTATTTAGCTTCTTCGCTAAGAGCACTCTCATCGACAA
GTACGACCTAAGCAACTTGCACGAGATCGCCAGCGGCGGGGCGCCGCTCAGCAAGGAGGTAGGTGAGGCC
GTGGCCAAACGCTTCCACCTACCAGGCATCCGCCAGGGCTACGGCCTGACAGAAACAACCAGCGCCATTC
TGATCACCCCCGAAGGGGACGACAAGCCTGGCGCAGTAGGCAAGGTGGTGCCCTTCTTCGAGGCTAAGGT
GGTGGACTTGGACACCGGTAAGACACTGGGTGTGAACCAGCGCGGCGAGCTGTGCGTCCGTGGCCCCATG
ATCATGAGCGGCTACGTTAACAACCCCGAGGCTACAAACGCTCTCATCGACAAGGACGGCTGGCTGCACA
GCGGCGACATCGCCTACTGGGACGAGGACGAGCACTTCTTCATCGTGGACCGGCTGAAGAGCCTGATCAA
ATACAAGGGCTACCAGGTAGCCCCAGCCGAACTGGAGAGCATCCTGCTGCAACACCCCAACATCTTCGAC
GCCGGGGTCGCCGGCCTGCCCGACGACGATGCCGGCGAGCTGCCCGCCGCAGTCGTCGTGCTGGAACACG
GTAAAACCATGACCGAGAAGGAGATCGTGGACTATGTGGCCAGCCAGGTTACAACCGCCAAGAAGCTGCG
CGGTGGTGTTGTGTTCGTGGACGAGGTGCCTAAAGGACTGACCGGCAAGTTGGACGCCCGCAAGATCCGC
GAGATTCTCATTAAGGCCAAGAAGGGCGGCAAGATCGCCGTGTAATCTGCTTGCAAGAACTGGTTCAGTA
GCTTAAGCCACTTTGTGATCCACCTTAACAGCCACGGCTTCCCTCCCGAGGTGGAGGAGCAGGCCGCCGG
CACCCTGCCCATGAGCTGCGCCCAGGAGAGCGGCATGGATAGACACCCTGCTGCTTGCGCCAGCGCCAGG
ATCAACGTCTAACTGCAGTCTAGAGTCGGGGCGGCCGGCCGCTTCGAGCAGACATGATAAGATACATTGA
TGAGTTTGGACAAACCACAACTAGAATGCAGTGAAAAAAATGCTTTATTTGTGAAATTTGTGATGCTATT
GCTTTATTTGTAACCATTATAAGCTGCAATAAACAAGTTAACAACAACAATTGCATTCATTTTATGTTTC
AGGTTCAGGGGGAGGTGTGGGAGGTTTTTTAAAGCAAGTAAAACCTCTACAAATGTGGTAAAATCGATAA
GGATCCGTTTGCGTATTGGGCGCTCTTCCGCTGATCTGCGCAGCACCATGGCCTGAAATAACCTCTGAAA
GAGGAACTTGGTTAGCTACCTTCTGAGGCGGAAAGAACCAGCTGTGGAATGTGTGTCAGTTAGGGTGTGG
AAAGTCCCCAGGCTCCCCAGCAGGCAGAAGTATGCAAAGCATGCATCTCAATTAGTCAGCAACCAGGTGT
GGAAAGTCCCCAGGCTCCCCAGCAGGCAGAAGTATGCAAAGCATGCATCTCAATTAGTCAGCAACCATAG
TCCCGCCCCTAACTCCGCCCATCCCGCCCCTAACTCCGCCCAGTTCCGCCCATTCTCCGCCCCATGGCTG
ACTAATTTTTTTTATTTATGCAGAGGCCGAGGCCGCCTCTGCCTCTGAGCTATTCCAGAAGTAGTGAGGA
GGCTTTTTTGGAGGCCTAGGCTTTTGCAAAAAGCTCGATTCTTCTGACACTAGCGCCACCATGAAGAAGC
CCGAACTCACCGCTACCAGCGTTGAAAAATTTCTCATCGAGAAGTTCGACAGTGTGAGCGACCTGATGCA
GTTGTCGGAGGGCGAAGAGAGCCGAGCCTTCAGCTTCGATGTCGGCGGACGCGGCTATGTACTGCGGGTG
AATAGCTGCGCTGATGGCTTCTACAAAGACCGCTACGTGTACCGCCACTTCGCCAGCGCTGCACTACCCA
TCCCCGAAGTGTTGGACATCGGCGAGTTCAGCGAGAGCCTGACATACTGCATCAGTAGACGCGCCCAAGG
CGTTACTCTCCAAGACCTCCCCGAAACAGAGCTGCCTGCTGTGTTACAGCCTGTCGCCGAAGCTATGGAT
GCTATTGCCGCCGCCGACCTCAGTCAAACCAGCGGCTTCGGCCCATTCGGGCCCCAAGGCATCGGCCAGT
ACACAACCTGGCGGGATTTCATTTGCGCCATTGCTGATCCCCATGTCTACCACTGGCAGACCGTGATGGA
CGACACCGTGTCCGCCAGCGTAGCTCAAGCCCTGGACGAACTGATGCTGTGGGCCGAAGACTGTCCCGAG
GTGCGCCACCTCGTCCATGCCGACTTCGGCAGCAACAACGTCCTGACCGACAACGGCCGCATCACCGCCG
TAATCGACTGGTCCGAAGCTATGTTCGGGGACAGTCAGTACGAGGTGGCCAACATCTTCTTCTGGCGGCC
CTGGCTGGCTTGCATGGAGCAGCAGACTCGCTACTTCGAGCGCCGGCATCCCGAGCTGGCCGGCAGCCCT
CGTCTGCGAGCCTACATGCTGCGCATCGGCCTGGATCAGCTCTACCAGAGCCTCGTGGACGGCAACTTCG
ACGATGCTGCCTGGGCTCAAGGCCGCTGCGATGCCATCGTCCGCAGCGGGGCCGGCACCGTCGGTCGCAC
ACAAATCGCTCGCCGGAGCGCAGCCGTATGGACCGACGGCTGCGTCGAGGTGCTGGCCGACAGCGGCAAC
CGCCGGCCCAGTACACGACCGCGCGCTAAGGAGGTAGGTCGAGTTTAAACTCTAGAACCGGTCATGGCCG
CAATAAAATATCTTTATTTTCATTACATCTGTGTGTTGGTTTTTTGTGTGTTCGAACTAGATGCTGTCGA
CCGATGCCCTTGAGAGCCTTCAACCCAGTCAGCTCCTTCCGGTGGGCGCGGGGCATGACTATCGTCGCCG
CACTTATGACTGTCTTCTTTATCATGCAACTCGTAGGACAGGTGCCGGCAGCGCTCTTCCGCTTCCTCGC
TCACTGACTCGCTGCGCTCGGTCGTTCGGCTGCGGCGAGCGGTATCAGCTCACTCAAAGGCGGTAATACG
GTTATCCACAGAATCAGGGGATAACGCAGGAAAGAACATGTGAGCAAAAGGCCAGCAAAAGGCCAGGAAC
CGTAAAAAGGCCGCGTTGCTGGCGTTTTTCCATAGGCTCCGCCCCCCTGACGAGCATCACAAAAATCGAC
GCTCAAGTCAGAGGTGGCGAAACCCGACAGGACTATAAAGATACCAGGCGTTTCCCCCTGGAAGCTCCCT
CGTGCGCTCTCCTGTTCCGACCCTGCCGCTTACCGGATACCTGTCCGCCTTTCTCCCTTCGGGAAGCGTG
GCGCTTTCTCATAGCTCACGCTGTAGGTATCTCAGTTCGGTGTAGGTCGTTCGCTCCAAGCTGGGCTGTG
TGCACGAACCCCCCGTTCAGCCCGACCGCTGCGCCTTATCCGGTAACTATCGTCTTGAGTCCAACCCGGT
AAGACACGACTTATCGCCACTGGCAGCAGCCACTGGTAACAGGATTAGCAGAGCGAGGTATGTAGGCGGT
GCTACAGAGTTCTTGAAGTGGTGGCCTAACTACGGCTACACTAGAAGAACAGTATTTGGTATCTGCGCTC
TGCTGAAGCCAGTTACCTTCGGAAAAAGAGTTGGTAGCTCTTGATCCGGCAAACAAACCACCGCTGGTAG
CGGTGGTTTTTTTGTTTGCAAGCAGCAGATTACGCGCAGAAAAAAAGGATCTCAAGAAGATCCTTTGATC
TTTTCTACGGGGTCTGACGCTCAGTGGAACGAAAACTCACGTTAAGGGATTTTGGTCATGAGATTATCAA
AAAGGATCTTCACCTAGATCCTTTTAAATTAAAAATGAAGTTTTAAATCAATCTAAAGTATATATGAGTA
AACTTGGTCTGACAGCGGCCGCAAATGCTAAACCACTGCAGTGGTTACCAGTGCTTGATCAGTGAGGCAC
CGATCTCAGCGATCTGCCTATTTCGTTCGTCCATAGTGGCCTGACTCCCCGTCGTGTAGATCACTACGAT
TCGTGAGGGCTTACCATCAGGCCCCAGCGCAGCAATGATGCCGCGAGAGCCGCGTTCACCGGCCCCCGAT
TTGTCAGCAATGAACCAGCCAGCAGGGAGGGCCGAGCGAAGAAGTGGTCCTGCTACTTTGTCCGCCTCCA
TCCAGTCTATGAGCTGCTGTCGTGATGCTAGAGTAAGAAGTTCGCCAGTGAGTAGTTTCCGAAGAGTTGT
GGCCATTGCTACTGGCATCGTGGTATCACGCTCGTCGTTCGGTATGGCTTCGTTCAACTCTGGTTCCCAG
CGGTCAAGCCGGGTCACATGATCACCCATATTATGAAGAAATGCAGTCAGCTCCTTAGGGCCTCCGATCG
TTGTCAGAAGTAAGTTGGCCGCGGTGTTGTCGCTCATGGTAATGGCAGCACTACACAATTCTCTTACCGT
CATGCCATCCGTAAGATGCTTTTCCGTGACCGGCGAGTACTCAACCAAGTCGTTTTGTGAGTAGTGTATA
CGGCGACCAAGCTGCTCTTGCCCGGCGTCTATACGGGACAACACCGCGCCACATAGCAGTACTTTGAAAG
TGCTCATCATCGGGAATCGTTCTTCGGGGCGGAAAGACTCAAGGATCTTGCCGCTATTGAGATCCAGTTC
GATATAGCCCACTCTTGCACCCAGTTGATCTTCAGCATCTTTTACTTTCACCAGCGTTTCGGGGTGTGCA
AAAACAGGCAAGCAAAATGCCGCAAAGAAGGGAATGAGTGCGACACGAAAATGTTGGATGCTCATACTCG
TCCTTTTTCAATATTATTGAAGCATTTATCAGGGTTACTAGTACGTCTCTCAAGGATAAGTAAGTAATAT
TAAGGTACGGGAGGTATTGGACAGGCCGCAATAAAATATCTTTATTTTCATTACATCTGTGTGTTGGTTT
TTTGTGTGAATCGATAGTACTAACATACGCTCTCCATCAAAACAAAACGAAACAAAACAAACTAGCAAAA
TAGGCTGTCCCCAGTGCAAGTGCAGGTGCCAGAACATTTCTCT
